Addgene plasmid #65611: pHis-zfEpoa
Purpose: Express soluble His-tagged zebrafish erythropoietin in E. coli
Depositing lab: Petr Bartunek. Depositing organization: Institute of Molecular Genetics of the Czech Academy of Sciences. Publication: Zebrafish kidney stromal cell lines support multilineage hematopoiesis. Stachura DL, Reyes JR, Bartunek P, Paw BH, Zon LI, Traver D. Blood. 2009 Jul 9;114(2):279-89. doi: 10.1182/blood-2009-02-203638. Epub 2009 May 11. PubMed 19433857.
Backbone
  Vector backbone: pETH2a
  Backbone size w/o insert (bp): 4500
  Total vector size (bp): 4989
  Vector type: Bacterial Expression
Growth in bacteria
  Bacterial resistance: Ampicillin, 100 μg/mL
  Growth temperature: 37°C
  Growth strain: DH5alpha
  Growth instructions: The depositing laboratory recommends strain BL21(DE3) for protein expression.
  Copy number: Unknown
Gene/Insert
  Gene/Insert name: erythropoietin (alt name: Epo)
  Species: D. rerio (zebrafish)
  Insert size (bp): 486
  GenBank ID: NM_001115128.1
  Entrez Gene: epoa (a.k.a. e, epo)
  Promoter: T7
  Tag / fusion protein: (His)6 (N terminal on backbone)
  Cloning method: Restriction Enzyme; 5′ cloning site BamHI (not destroyed); 3′ cloning site BamHI (not destroyed)
  Sequencing primers: 5′ T7
Terms and licenses: Academic/Nonprofit Terms; Industry Terms: Not Available to Industry
How to cite: pHis-zfEpoa was a gift from Petr Bartunek (Addgene plasmid # 65611 ; http://n2t.net/addgene:65611 ; RRID:Addgene_65611)
