[The description below was written by a language model from this plasmid's Addgene catalogue record and pLannotate feature annotations shown in this document.]
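Description:
pHis-zfEpoa is a bacterial expression plasmid of about 5 kb built on the pETH2a backbone, a pET-style, pBR322-derived vector, for producing soluble His-tagged zebrafish erythropoietin in E. coli. It replicates from a ColE1/pMB1-type origin. The feature table also shows the pBR322 bom mobility region and the rop gene, which normally holds copy number down, although the catalogue lists copy number as unknown. Selection is by ampicillin through the β-lactamase gene and its own promoter. Two inverted fragments of the tetracycline efflux gene and the tet promoter flank the expression cassette. They appear to be remnants of the pBR322 tetracycline resistance gene, which the cassette interrupts, so tetracycline resistance should not be expected.

The payload is a 486 bp insert from Danio rerio epoa, cloned into a BamHI site that is retained at both ends. The annotation labels the coding region a fragment of the zebrafish Epo protein, so it may not cover the full-length precursor, but the record does not say which residues are missing. Transcription is driven by a bacteriophage T7 promoter, followed by the efficient ribosome binding site from T7 gene 10. A backbone-encoded 6xHis tag sits just upstream of the insert, giving an N-terminal fusion suitable for metal-affinity purification. No lac operator, lacI gene or T7 terminator is annotated. Because the promoter depends on T7 RNA polymerase, the plasmid is maintained in a cloning strain such as DH5alpha and moved to a DE3 lysogen such as BL21(DE3) for expression, as the depositing lab recommends. The associated publication concerns zebrafish kidney stromal cell lines that support multilineage hematopoiesis, which suggests the recombinant cytokine was intended for zebrafish hematopoietic culture work.
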