Features (pLannotate 1.2.2; 13 found; start..end, strand, type, name):
     27..131     +  promoter       AmpR promoter: bla
    132..992     +  CDS            AmpR: β-lactamase; bla; confers resistance to ampicillin, carbenicillin, and related antibiotics
   1163..1751    +  rep_origin     ori: high-copy-number ColE1/pMB1/pBR322/pUC origin of replication
   1937..2076    -  misc_feature   bom: basis of mobility region from pBR322
   2178..2369    -  CDS            rop: Rop protein, which maintains plasmids at low copy number; rop
   2386..2766    +  CDS            YPB1_ECOLX: Protein predicted: Swiss-Prot protein existence level 4. From Escherichia coli.
   3008..3908    -  CDS            TcR (fragment): tetracycline efflux protein; tet; confers resistance to tetracycline
   3930..3948    +  promoter       T7 promoter: promoter for bacteriophage T7 RNA polymerase
   3980..4002    +  RBS            RBS: efficient ribosome binding site from bacteriophage T7 gene 10 (Olins and Rangwala, 1989)
   4019..4036    +  CDS            6xHis: 6xHis affinity tag
   4043..4525    +  CDS            epo (fragment): EPO_DANRE - Experimental evidence at protein level: Swiss-Prot protein existence level 1. Erythropoietin is the principal hormone involved in the regulation of erythrocyte differentiation and the maintenance of a physiological level of circulating erythrocyte mass. From Danio rerio (Zebrafish) (Brachydanio rerio).
   4527..4823    -  CDS            TcR (fragment): tetracycline efflux protein; tet; confers resistance to tetracycline
   4871..4899    -  promoter       tet promoter: E. coli promoter for tetracycline efflux protein gene
>Addgene plasmid #65611 | pHis-zfEpoa | addgene full sequence | sequence record 317040 | Addgene NGS Result
CAGGTGGCACTTTTCGGGGAAATGTGCGCGGAACCCCTATTTGTTTATTTTTCTAAATACATTCAAATAT
GTATCCGCTCATGAGACAATAACCCTGATAAATGCTTCAATAATATTGAAAAAGGAAGAGTATGAGTATT
CAACATTTCCGTGTCGCCCTTATTCCCTTTTTTGCGGCATTTTGCCTTCCTGTTTTTGCTCACCCAGAAA
CGCTGGTGAAAGTAAAAGATGCTGAAGATCAGTTGGGTGCACGAGTGGGTTACATCGAACTGGATCTCAA
CAGCGGTAAGATCCTTGAGAGTTTTCGCCCCGAAGAACGTTTTCCAATGATGAGCACTTTTAAAGTTCTG
CTATGTGGCGCGGTATTATCCCGTGTTGACGCCGGGCAAGAGCAACTCGGTCGCCGCATACACTATTCTC
AGAATGACTTGGTTGAGTACTCACCAGTCACAGAAAAGCATCTTACGGATGGCATGACAGTAAGAGAATT
ATGCAGTGCTGCCATAACCATGAGTGATAACACTGCGGCCAACTTACTTCTGACAACGATCGGAGGACCG
AAGGAGCTAACCGCTTTTTTGCACAACATGGGGGATCATGTAACTCGCCTTGATCGTTGGGAACCGGAGC
TGAATGAAGCCATACCAAACGACGAGCGTGACACCACGATGCCTGCAGCAATGGCAACAACGTTGCGCAA
ACTATTAACTGGCGAACTACTTACTCTAGCTTCCCGGCAACAATTAATAGACTGGATGGAGGCGGATAAA
GTTGCAGGACCACTTCTGCGCTCGGCCCTTCCGGCTGGCTGGTTTATTGCTGATAAATCTGGAGCCGGTG
AGCGTGGGTCTCGCGGTATCATTGCAGCACTGGGGCCAGATGGTAAGCCCTCCCGTATCGTAGTTATCTA
CACGACGGGGAGTCAGGCAACTATGGATGAACGAAATAGACAGATCGCTGAGATAGGTGCCTCACTGATT
AAGCATTGGTAACTGTCAGACCAAGTTTACTCATATATACTTTAGATTGATTTAAAACTTCATTTTTAAT
TTAAAAGGATCTAGGTGAAGATCCTTTTTGATAATCTCATGACCAAAATCCCTTAACGTGAGTTTTCGTT
CCACTGAGCGTCAGACCCCGTAGAAAAGATCAAAGGATCTTCTTGAGATCCTTTTTTTCTGCGCGTAATC
TGCTGCTTGCAAACAAAAAAACCACCGCTACCAGCGGTGGTTTGTTTGCCGGATCAAGAGCTACCAACTC
TTTTTCCGAAGGTAACTGGCTTCAGCAGAGCGCAGATACCAAATACTGTCCTTCTAGTGTAGCCGTAGTT
AGGCCACCACTTCAAGAACTCTGTAGCACCGCCTACATACCTCGCTCTGCTAATCCTGTTACCAGTGGCT
GCTGCCAGTGGCGATAAGTCGTGTCTTACCGGGTTGGACTCAAGACGATAGTTACCGGATAAGGCGCAGC
GGTCGGGCTGAACGGGGGGTTCGTGCACACAGCCCAGCTTGGAGCGAACGACCTACACCGAACTGAGATA
CCTACAGCGTGAGCTATGAGAAAGCGCCACGCTTCCCGAAGGGAGAAAGGCGGACAGGTATCCGGTAAGC
GGCAGGGTCGGAACAGGAGAGCGCACGAGGGAGCTTCCAGGGGGAAACGCCTGGTATCTTTATAGTCCTG
TCGGGTTTCGCCACCTCTGACTTGAGCGTCGATTTTTGTGATGCTCGTCAGGGGGGCGGAGCCTATGGAA
AAACGCCAGCAACGCGGCCTTTTTACGGTTCCTGGCCTTTTGCTGGCCTTTTGCTCACATGTTCTTTCCT
GCGTTATCCCCTGATTCTGTGGATAACCGTATTACCGCCTTTGAGTGAGCTGATACCGCTCGCCGCAGCC
GAACGACCGAGCGCAGCGAGTCAGTGAGCGAGGAAGCGGAAGAGCGCCTGATGCGGTATTTTCTCCTTAC
GCATCTGTGCGGTATTTCACACCGCAATGGTGCACTCTCAGTACAATCTGCTCTGATGCCGCATAGTTAA
GCCAGTATACACTCCGCTATCGCTACGTGACTGGGTCATGGCTGCGCCCCGACACCCGCCAACACCCGCT
GACGCGCCCTGACGGGCTTGTCTGCTCCCGGCATCCGCTTACAGACAAGCTGTGACCGTCTCCGGGAGCT
GCATGTGTCAGAGGTTTTCACCGTCATCACCGAAACGCGCGAGGCAGCTGCGGTAAAGCTCATCAGCGTG
GTCGTGAAGCGATTCACAGATGTCTGCCTGTTCATCCGCGTCCAGCTCGTTGAGTTTCTCCAGAAGCGTT
AATGTCTGGCTTCTGATAAAGCGGGCCATGTTAAGGGCGGTTTTTTCCTGTTTGGTCACTGATGCCTCCG
TGTAAGGGGGATTTCTGTTCATGGGGGTAATGATACCGATGAAACGAGAGAGGATGCTCACGATACGGGT
TACTGATGATGAACATGCCCGGTTACTGGAACGTTGTGAGGGTAAACAACTGGCGGTATGGATGCGGCGG
GACCAGAGAAAAATCACTCAGGGTCAATGCCAGCGCTTCGTTAATACAGATGTAGGTGTTCCACAGGGTA
GCCAGCAGCATCCTGCGATGCAGATCCGGAACATAATGGTGCAGGGCGCTGACTTCCGCGTTTCCAGACT
TTACGAAACACGGAAACCGAAGACCATTCATGTTGTTGCTCAGGTCGCAGACGTTTTGCAGCAGCAGTCG
CTTCACGTTCGCTCGCGTATCGGTGATTCATTCTGCTAACCAGTAAGGCAACCCCGCCAGCCTAGCCGGG
TCCTCAACGACAGGAGCACGATCATGCGCACCCGTGGCCAGGACCCAACGCTGCCCGAGATGCGCCGCGT
GCGGCTGCTGGAGATGGCGGACGCGATGGATATGTTCTGCCAAGGGTTGGTTTGCGCATTCACAGTTCTC
CGCAAGAATTGATTGGCTCCAATTCTTGGAGTGGTGAATCCGTTAGCGAGGTGCCGCCGGCTTCCATTCA
GGTCGAGGTGGCCCGGCTCCATGCACCGCGACGCAACGCGGGGAGGCAGACAAGGTATAGGGCGGCGCCT
ACAATCCATGCCAACCCGTTCCATGTGCTCGCCGAGGCGGCATAAATCGCCGTGACGATCAGCGGTCCAA
TGATCGAAGTTAGGCTGGTAAGAGCCGCGAGCGATCCTTGAAGCTGTCCCTGATGGTCGTCATCTACCTG
CCTGGACAGCATGGCCTGCAACGCGGGCATCCCGATGCCGCCGGAAGCGAGAAGAATCATAATGGGGAAG
GCCATCCAGCCTCGCGTCGCGAACGCCAGCAAGACGTAGCCCAGCGCGTCGGCCGCCATGCCGGCGATAA
TGGCCTGCTTCTCGCCGAAACGTTTGGTGGCGGGACCAGTGACGAAGGCTTGAGCGAGGGCGTGCAAGAT
TCCGAATACCGCAAGCGACAGGCCGATCATCGTCGCGCTCCAGCGAAAGCGGTCCTCGCCGAAAATGACC
CAGAGCGCTGCCGGCACCTGTCCTACGAGTTGCATGATAAAGAAGACAGTCATAAGTGCGGCGACGATAG
TCATGCCCCGCGCCCACCGGAAGGAGCTGACTGGGTTGAAGGCTCTCAAGGGCATCGGTCGACGCTCTCC
CTTATGCGACTCCTGCATTAGGAAGCAGCCCAGTAGTAGGTTGAGGCCGTTGAGCACCGCCGCCGCAAGG
AATGGTGCATGCAAGGAGATGGCGCCCAACAGTCCCCCGGCCACGGGGCCTGCCACCATACCCACGCCGA
AACAAGCGCTCATGAGCCCGAAGTGGCGAGCCCGATCTTCCCCATCGGTGATGTCGGCGATATAGGCGCC
AGCAACCGCACCTGTGGCGCCGGTGATGCCGGCCACGATGCGTCCGGCGTAGAGGATCGAGATCTCGATC
CCGCGAAATTAATACGACTCACTATAGGGAGACCACAACGGTTTCCCTCTAGAAATAATTTTGTTTAACT
TTAAGAAGGAGATATACATATGGCTAGCCACCATCACCATCACCATGGTGGATCCTCCCCATTACGCCCC
ATCTGTGACCTGCGCGTCCTCGACCATTTCATTAAGGAGGCATGGGATGCAGAGGCTGCTATGAGAACTT
GTAAGGACGATTGCAGCATTGCAACGAACGTCACTGTTCCTTTGACCAGAGTCGATTTTGAAGTCTGGGA
AGCGATGAATATAGAGGAGCAAGCTCAGGAGGTCCAGTCAGGCTTACACATGCTGAACGAGGCCATCGGC
TCATTACAGATATCTAATCAGACTGAAGTGCTTCAGTCTCACATAGATGCCAGTATTAGAAACATCGCCA
GCATCAGACAAGTGCTGCGAAGTCTCAGCATACCGGAATATGTACCTCCAACCAGTAGTGGAGAAGACAA
GGAGACACAGAAAATATCCTCGATCTCAGAGCTGTTTCAGGTCCATGTCAACTTTCTTCGGGGAAAAGCG
CGTCTGCTGCTCGCCAATGCACCTGTCTGTCGACAGGGTGTCAGCTGAGGATCCACAGGACGGGTGTGGT
CGCCATGATCGCGTAGTCGATAGTGGCTCCAAGTAGCGAAGCGAGCAGGACTGGGCGGCGGCCAAAGCGG
TCGGACAGTGCTCCGAGAACGGGTGCGCATAGAAATTGCATCAACGCATATAGCGCTAGCAGCACGCCAT
AGTGACTGGCGATGCTGTCGGAATGGACGATATCCCGCAAGAGGCCCGGCAGTACCGGCATAACCAAGCC
TATGCCTACAGCATCCAGGGTGACGGTGCCGAGGATGACGATGAGCGCATTGTTAGATTTCATACACGGT
GCCTGACTGCGTTAGCAATTTAACTGTGATAAACTACCGCATTAAAGCTTATCGATGATAAGCTGTCAAA
CATGAGAATTCTTGAAGACGAAAGGGCCTCGTGATACGCCTATTTTTATAGGTTAATGTCATGATAATAA
TGGTTTCTTAGACGT
