>Addgene plasmid #65611 | pHis-zfEpoa | depositor partial sequence | sequence record 111332 | insert
GGATCCTCCCCATTACGCCCCATCTGTGACCTGCGCGTCCTCGACCATTTCATTAAGGAGGCATGGGATG
CAGAGGCTGCTATGAGAACTTGTAAGGACGATTGCAGCATTGCAACGAACGTCACTGTTCCTTTGACCAG
AGTCGATTTTGAAGTCTGGGAAGCGATGAATATAGAGGAGCAAGCTCAGGAGGTCCAGTCAGGCTTACAC
ATGCTGAACGAGGCCATCGGCTCATTACAGATATCTAATCAGACTGAAGTGCTTCAGTCTCACATAGATG
CCAGTATTAGAAACATCGCCAGCATCAGACAAGTGCTGCGAAGTCTCAGCATACCGGAATATGTACCTCC
AACCAGTAGTGGAGAAGACAAGGAGACACAGAAAATATCCTCGATCTCAGAGCTGTTTCAGGTCCATGTC
AACTTTCTTCGGGGAAAAGCGCGTCTGCTGCTCGCCAATGCACCTGTCTGTCGACAGGGTGTCAGCTGAG
GATCC
