>Addgene plasmid #65611 | pHis-zfEpoa | addgene partial sequence | sequence record 121268 | T7 5'-TAATACGACTCACTATAGGG-3'
GGATCCTCCCCATTACGCCCCATCTGTGACCTGCGCGTCCTCGACCATTTCATTAAGGAGGCATGGGATG
CAGAGGCTGCTATGAGAACTTGTAAGGACGATTGCAGCATTGCAACGAACGTCACTGTTCCTTTGACCAG
AGTCGATTTTGAAGTCTGGGAAGCGATGAATATAGAGGAGCAAGCTCAGGAGGTCCAGTCAGGCTTACAC
ATGCTGAACGAGGCCATCGGCTCATTACAGATATCTAATCAGACTGAAGTGCTTCAGTCTCACATAGATG
CCAGTATTAGAAACATCGCCAGCATCAGACAAGTGCTGCGAAGTCTCAGCATACCGGAATATGTACCTCC
AACCAGTAGTGGAGAAGACAAGGAGACACAGAAAATATCCTCGATCTCAGAGCTGTTTCAGGTCCATGTC
AACTTTCTTCGGGGAAAAGCGCGTCTGCTGCTCGCCAATGCACCTGTCTGTCGACAGGGTGTCAGCTGAG
GATCCACAGGACGGGTGTGGTCGCCATGATCGCGTAGTCGATAGTGGCTCCAAGTAGCGAAGCGAGCAGG
ACTGGGCGGCGGCCAAAGCGGTTCGGACAGTGCTCCGAGAACGGGTGCACATAGAAATTGCATCAACGCA
TATA
