>Addgene plasmid #65611 | pHis-zfEpoa | addgene partial sequence | sequence record 123549 | pBRforBam 5'-CTTGGAGCCACTATCGAC-3'
TCTGTGGATCTCAGCTGACACCCTGTCGACAGACAGGTGCATTGGCGAGCAGCAGACGCGCTTTTCCCCG
AAGAAAGTTGACATGGACCTGAAACAGCTCTGAGATCGAGGATATTTTCTGTGTCTCCTTGTCTTCTCCA
CTACTGGTTGGAGGTACATATTCCGGTATGCTGAGACTTCGCAGCACTTGTCTGATGCTGGCGATGTTTC
TAATACTGGCATCTATGTGAGACTGAAGCACTTCAGTCTGATTAGATATCTGTAATGAGCCGATGGCCTC
GTTCAGCATGTGTAAGCCTGACTGGACCTCCTGAGCTTGCTCCTCTATATTCATCGCTTCCCAGACTTCA
AAATCGACTCTGGTCAAAGGAACAGTGACGTTCGTTGCAATGCTGCAATCGTCCTTACAAGTTCTCATAG
CAGCCTCTGCATCCCATGCCTCCTTAATGAAATGGTCGAGGACGCGCAGGTCACAGATGGGGCGTAATGG
GGAGGATCCACCATGGTGATGGTGATGGTGGCTAGCCATATGTATATCTCCTTCTTAAAGTTAAACAAAA
TTATTTCTAGAGGGAAACCGTTGTGGTCTCCCTATAGTGAGTCGTATTAATTTCGCGGGATCGAGATCTC
GATCCTCTACGCCGGACGCATCGTGGCCGGCATCACCGGCGCCACAGGTGCGGTTGCTGGCGCCTATATC
GCCGACATCACCGATGGGGAAGATCGGGCTCGCCACTTCGGGCTCATGAGCGCTTGTTTCGGCGTGGGTA
TGGTGGCAGGCCCCGTGGCCGGGGGACTGTTGGGCGCCATCTCCTTGCATGCACCATTCCTTGCGGCGGC
GGTGCTCAACGGCCTCAACCTACTACTGGGCTGCTTCCTAATGCAGGAGTCGCATAAGGGAGAGCGTCGA
CCGATGCCCCTTGAAAAGCCTTCAACCCAGTCAGCTCCTTCCGGGTGGGCGCGGGGCATGACTATCGTCG
CCGCACTTATGACTGTCTTCTTTATCATGCAACTCGTAAGACAGGTGCCCGCCAGCCGCTCTGGGTCATT
TTC
